Addgene plasmid #248334: EKv405(Gold Cas-guide insert1)
Purpose: (Empty Backbone) gRNA insert vector for Golden Gate Assembly
Depositing lab: Elena Kozgunova. Depositing organization: Nagoya University. Publication: tRNA-Based Polycistronic CRISPR/Cas9 System Boosts Efficiency of Multi-Gene Deletion in the Moss Physcomitrella. Kozgunova E. bioRxiv 2025.07.29.667574 10.1101/2025.07.29.667574.
Backbone
  Vector backbone: pUC18
  Vector type: CRISPR
Growth in bacteria
  Bacterial resistance: Ampicillin, 100 μg/mL
  Growth temperature: 37°C
  Growth strain: DH5alpha
  Copy number: High Copy
Gene/Insert
  Gene/Insert name: None
Terms and licenses: Academic/Nonprofit Terms; Industry Terms: Not Available to Industry
Depositor comments: Intermediate vector, referred to as a gRNA insert vector, is used to clone guide RNA sequences by annealing complementary oligonucleotides with appropriate overhangs and inserting them into a BbsI site positioned between the PpU6 promoter and the gRNA scaffold. The PpU6 promoter and gRNA scaffold are flanked by outward-facing BsaI sites with unique four-base overhangs, enabling directional and ordered assembly via Golden Gate.
How to cite: EKv405(Gold Cas-guide insert1) was a gift from Elena Kozgunova (Addgene plasmid # 248334 ; http://n2t.net/addgene:248334 ; RRID:Addgene_248334)
