[The description below was written by a language model from this plasmid's Addgene catalogue record and pLannotate feature annotations shown in this document.]
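Description:
EKv405(Gold Cas-guide insert1) is a small (about 3.1 kb) pUC18-based CRISPR cloning vector that serves as an intermediate "gRNA insert" module in a Golden Gate assembly scheme. It is listed as an empty backbone with no gene insert. In E. coli it replicates from the high-copy ColE1/pUC origin and is selected with ampicillin through the β-lactamase gene and its native promoter. Remnants of the pUC18 framework are also annotated: the lac promoter, operator and CAP binding site, fragments of lacZα and of the multiple cloning site, and short fragments of lacI, bom and rop, which are backbone leftovers rather than functional elements.

The working cassette sits within the interrupted lacZα/MCS region. According to the depositor, it consists of a PpU6 promoter, a BbsI cloning site and a guide RNA scaffold. The feature table annotates the Streptococcus pyogenes Cas9 gRNA scaffold, but it does not label the PpU6 promoter or the restriction sites, so these come from the depositor's comments. A spacer is introduced by annealing complementary oligonucleotides with matching overhangs and ligating them into the BbsI site, giving a complete U6-driven single guide RNA unit. The promoter-scaffold unit is flanked by outward-facing BsaI sites that produce unique four-base overhangs. These allow several such units from related insert vectors to be joined in a defined order and orientation in a single Golden Gate reaction. The associated work concerns multiplexed CRISPR/Cas9 gene deletion in the moss Physcomitrella. The "insert1" name suggests a first position in the ordered assembly, although the record does not state this. No Cas9 gene or plant selection marker is present in this plasmid.
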