Features (pLannotate 1.2.2; 12 found; start..end, strand, type, name):
    137..236     +  misc_feature   bom (fragment): basis of mobility region from pBR322
    242..396     -  CDS            lacZα (fragment): LacZα fragment of β-galactosidase; lacZ fragment
    770..845     +  misc_RNA       gRNA scaffold: guide RNA scaffold for the Streptococcus pyogenes CRISPR/Cas9 system
    863..896     -  misc_feature   MCS (fragment): pUC18/19 multiple cloning site
    930..946     -  protein_bind   lac operator: The lac repressor binds to the lac operator to inhibit transcription in E. coli. This inhibition can be relieved by adding lactose or isopropyl-β-D-thiogalactopyranoside (IPTG). lac repressor encoded by lacI
    954..984     -  promoter       lac promoter: promoter for the E. coli lac operon
    999..1020    -  protein_bind   CAP binding site: CAP binding activates transcription in the presence of cAMP. E. coli catabolite activator protein
   1033..1125    -  CDS            lacI (fragment): lac repressor; lacI; The lac repressor binds to the lac operator to inhibit transcription in E. coli. This inhibition can be relieved by adding lactose or isopropyl-β-D-thiogalactopyranoside (IPTG).
   1308..1896    -  rep_origin     ori: high-copy-number ColE1/pMB1/pBR322/pUC origin of replication
   2067..2927    -  CDS            AmpR: β-lactamase; bla; confers resistance to ampicillin, carbenicillin, and related antibiotics
   2928..3032    -  promoter       AmpR promoter: bla
   3127..35      +  CDS            rop (fragment) (across the origin): Rop protein, which maintains plasmids at low copy number; rop
>Addgene plasmid #248334 | EKv405(Gold Cas-guide insert1) | addgene full sequence | sequence record 496199 | Addgene NGS Result
TCGCGCGTTTCGGTGATGACGGTGAAAACCTCTGACACATGCAGCTCCCGGAGACGGTCACAGCTTGTCT
GTAAGCGGATGCCGGGAGCAGACAAGCCCGTCAGGGCGCGTCAGCGGGTGTTGGCGGGTGTCGGGGCTGG
CTTAACTATGCGGCATCAGAGCAGATTGTACTGAGAGTGCACCATATGCGGTGTGAAATACCGCACAGAT
GCGTAAGGAGAAAATACCGCATCAGGCGCCATTCGCCATTCAGGCTGCACAACTGTTGGGAAGGGCGATC
GGTGCGGGCCTCTTCGCTATTACGCCAGCTGGCGAAAGGGGGATGTGCTGCAAGGCGATTAAGTTGGGTA
ACGCCAGGGTTTTCCCAGTCACGACGTTGTAAAACGACGGCCAGTGCCAAGCTTGGTCTCTGAGTTCGAT
TGAATGTCCATTGAAGCAGACGTGTTGCGACAGGTTAGCGACGATGGGTGTAGATGTGATGTGATGTGAT
GGTGTGGTTCTTCCACGGCGGCGTCCTTGCGGTGGCGGAGAAGGGGATATCCCGAAGGAGCGGCAGCGGG
AGAGCACAAGCAGAAAGGGTGCAGTGAGTGAGTGGGTCCAGCTGGGTGGCTGGCCGAGTGGACGCGACCG
GGTTTCGAGGGGGGGGGGGAGAAAAGGGATGGAGCGAGGGATATAACCCACATGGAATGGAGGTGGGTGT
GAAGGCGGGTATATAGGAAGGTGGAGGACTTACAACCCATGAGGTCTTCGCCCCATGGTATGAAGACTCG
TTTTAGAGCTAGAAATAGCAAGTTAAAATAAGGCTAGTCCGTTATCAACTTGAAAAAGTGGCACCGAGTC
GGTGCTTTTTTTTCCTTGAGACCTCTAGAGGATCCCCGGGTACCGAGCTCGAATTCGTAATCATGGTCAT
AGCTGTTTCCTGTGTGAAATTGTTATCCGCTCACAATTCCACACAACATACGAGCCGGAAGCATAAAGTG
TAAAGCCTGGGGTGCCTAATGAGTGAGCTAACTCACATTAATTGCGTTGCGCTCACTGCCCGCTTTCCAG
TCGGGAAACCTGTCGTGCCAGCTGCATTAATGAATCGGCCAACGCGCGGGGAGAGGCGGTTTGCGTATTG
GGCGCTCTTCCGCTTCCTCGCTCACTGACTCGCTGCGCTCGGTCGTTCGGCTGCGGCGAGCGGTATCAGC
TCACTCAAAGGCGGTAATACGGTTATCCACAGAATCAGGGGATAACGCAGGAAAGAACATGTGAGCAAAA
GGCCAGCAAAAGGCCAGGAACCGTAAAAAGGCCGCGTTGCTGGCGTTTTTCCATAGGCTCCGCCCCCCTG
ACGAGCATCACAAAAATCGACGCTCAAGTCAGAGGTGGCGAAACCCGACAGGACTATAAAGATACCAGGC
GTTTCCCCCTGGAAGCTCCCTCGTGCGCTCTCCTGTTCCGACCCTGCCGCTTACCGGATACCTGTCCGCC
TTTCTCCCTTCGGGAAGCGTGGCGCTTTCTCATAGCTCACGCTGTAGGTATCTCAGTTCGGTGTAGGTCG
TTCGCTCCAAGCTGGGCTGTGTGCACGAACCCCCCGTTCAGCCCGACCGCTGCGCCTTATCCGGTAACTA
TCGTCTTGAGTCCAACCCGGTAAGACACGACTTATCGCCACTGGCAGCAGCCACTGGTAACAGGATTAGC
AGAGCGAGGTATGTAGGCGGTGCTACAGAGTTCTTGAAGTGGTGGCCTAACTACGGCTACACTAGAAGAA
CAGTATTTGGTATCTGCGCTCTGCTGAAGCCAGTTACCTTCGGAAAAAGAGTTGGTAGCTCTTGATCCGG
CAAACAAACCACCGCTGGTAGCGGTGGTTTTTTTGTTTGCAAGCAGCAGATTACGCGCAGAAAAAAAGGA
TCTCAAGAAGATCCTTTGATCTTTTCTACGGGGTCTGACGCTCAGTGGAACGAAAACTCACGTTAAGGGA
TTTTGGTCATGAGATTATCAAAAAGGATCTTCACCTAGATCCTTTTAAATTAAAAATGAAGTTTTAAATC
AATCTAAAGTATATATGAGTAAACTTGGTCTGACAGTTACCAATGCTTAATCAGTGAGGCACCTATCTCA
GCGATCTGTCTATTTCGTTCATCCATAGTTGCCTGACTCCCCGTCGTGTAGATAACTACGATACGGGAGG
GCTTACCATCTGGCCCCAGTGCTGCAATGATACCGCGAGAACCACGCTCACCGGCTCCAGATTTATCAGC
AATAAACCAGCCAGCCGGAAGGGCCGAGCGCAGAAGTGGTCCTGCAACTTTATCCGCCTCCATCCAGTCT
ATTAATTGTTGCCGGGAAGCTAGAGTAAGTAGTTCGCCAGTTAATAGTTTGCGCAACGTTGTTGCCATTG
CTACAGGCATCGTGGTGTCACGCTCGTCGTTTGGTATGGCTTCATTCAGCTCCGGTTCCCAACGATCAAG
GCGAGTTACATGATCCCCCATGTTGTGCAAAAAAGCGGTTAGCTCCTTCGGTCCTCCGATCGTTGTCAGA
AGTAAGTTGGCCGCAGTGTTATCACTCATGGTTATGGCAGCACTGCATAATTCTCTTACTGTCATGCCAT
CCGTAAGATGCTTTTCTGTGACTGGTGAGTACTCAACCAAGTCATTCTGAGAATAGTGTATGCGGCGACC
GAGTTGCTCTTGCCCGGCGTCAATACGGGATAATACCGCGCCACATAGCAGAACTTTAAAAGTGCTCATC
ATTGGAAAACGTTCTTCGGGGCGAAAACTCTCAAGGATCTTACCGCTGTTGAGATCCAGTTCGATGTAAC
CCACTCGTGCACCCAACTGATCTTCAGCATCTTTTACTTTCACCAGCGTTTCTGGGTGAGCAAAAACAGG
AAGGCAAAATGCCGCAAAAAAGGGAATAAGGGCGACACGGAAATGTTGAATACTCATACTCTTCCTTTTT
CAATATTATTGAAGCATTTATCAGGGTTATTGTCTCATGAGCGGATACATATTTGAATGTATTTAGAAAA
ATAAACAAATAGGGGTTCCGCGCACATTTCCCCGAAAAGTGCCACCTGACGTCTAAGAAACCATTATTAT
CATGACATTAACCTATAAAAATAGGCGTATCACGAGGCCCTTTCGTC
